Addgene plasmid #236212: pCre
Purpose: Arabinose-inducible Cre recombinase
Depositing lab: Matthew Waldor. Depositing organization: Brigham and Women's Hospital. Publication: Inducible transposon mutagenesis identifies bacterial fitness determinants during infection in mice. Basta DW, Campbell IW, Sullivan EJ, Hotinger JA, Hullahalli K, Garg M, Waldor MK. Nat Microbiol. 2025 Mar 27. doi: 10.1038/s41564-025-01975-z. PubMed 40148565.
Backbone
  Vector backbone: p15A origin
  Vector type: Bacterial Expression
Growth in bacteria
  Bacterial resistance: Ampicillin, 100 μg/mL
  Growth temperature: 37°C
  Growth strain: DH5alpha
  Copy number: Low Copy
Gene/Insert
  Gene/Insert name: Cre recombinase
  Species: P1 bacteriophage
  Insert size (bp): 1032
  Promoter: araBAD promoter
  Cloning method: Unknown
  Sequencing primers: 5′ pBAD-F
Terms and licenses: Academic/Nonprofit Terms; Industry Terms: Not Available to Industry
Depositor comments: Please visit https://doi.org/10.1101/2024.05.21.595064 for bioRxiv preprint.
How to cite: pCre was a gift from Matthew Waldor (Addgene plasmid # 236212 ; http://n2t.net/addgene:236212 ; RRID:Addgene_236212)
