[The description below was written by a language model from this plasmid's Addgene catalogue record and pLannotate feature annotations shown in this document.]
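Description:
pCre is a 4,586-nt bacterial expression plasmid that supplies arabinose-inducible Cre recombinase. It replicates from a p15A origin, recorded as low copy in the catalogue. This origin is compatible with ColE1-type plasmids, so pCre can coexist with a second plasmid in the same cell. Selection is by ampicillin, through a β-lactamase gene driven by its native bla promoter. The feature table also shows an incP origin of transfer (oriT), which means the plasmid can be mobilised by conjugation from a donor strain that provides the transfer functions in trans. Short fragments annotated as bom, RSF ori and IS1 appear to be backbone remnants or partial sequence matches rather than functional elements.

The payload is the 1,032-bp Cre coding sequence from bacteriophage P1, placed downstream of the araBAD promoter. The araC regulator gene is encoded divergently, in the classic pBAD arrangement. AraC represses the promoter when L-arabinose is absent and activates it when the sugar is present, so Cre is produced only when the inducer is added. Cre then catalyses site-specific recombination between loxP sites located elsewhere in the cell, causing excision, inversion or integration depending on how the sites are oriented. No epitope tag or annotated terminator appears in the feature table.

The associated publication concerns inducible transposon mutagenesis for identifying bacterial fitness determinants during infection in mice. This suggests that pCre serves as the controllable recombinase source that triggers a lox-dependent step in that system, although the record does not describe its exact role or the target constructs.
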