Features (pLannotate 1.2.2; 10 found; start..end, strand, type, name):
    268..377     +  oriT           oriT: incP origin of transfer
    410..427     +  misc_feature   bom (fragment): basis of mobility region from pBR322
    526..581     -  rep_origin     RSF ori (fragment): Plasmids containing the RSF 1030 origin of replication can be propagated in E. coli cells that contain additional plasmids with compatible origins.
    669..1214    -  rep_origin     p15A ori: Plasmids containing the medium-copy-number p15A origin of replication can be propagated in E. coli cells that contain a second plasmid with the ColE1 origin.
   1275..2135    -  CDS            AmpR: β-lactamase; bla; confers resistance to ampicillin, carbenicillin, and related antibiotics
   2136..2240    -  promoter       AmpR promoter: bla
   2264..2323    +  mobile_element IS1 (fragment): prokaryotic transposable element IS1
   2335..3210    -  CDS            araC: ARAC_ECOLI - Experimental evidence at protein level: Swiss-Prot protein existence level 1. Transcription factor that regulates the expression of several genes involved in the transport and metabolism of L-arabinose (PubMed:4362626, PubMed:328165, PubMed:6251457, PubMed:2962192, PubMed:6319708, PubMed:2231717, PubMed:1447222). Functions both as a positive and a negative regulator (PubMed:328165, PubMed:6251457). In the presence of arabinose, activates the expression of the araBAD, araE, araFGH and araJ promoters (PubMed:4362626, PubMed:328165, PubMed:6251457, PubMed:2962192, PubMed:6319708, Pub
   3237..3521    +  promoter       araBAD promoter: araBAD; promoter of the L-arabinose operon of E. coli; the araC regulatory gene is transcribed in the opposite direction (Guzman et al., 1995)
   3555..4586    +  CDS            Cre: site-specific recombinase Cre is a site-specific recombinase from bacteriophage P1. Recombination occurs at loxP sequences.
>Addgene plasmid #236212 | pCre | addgene full sequence | sequence record 468362 | Addgene NGS Result
TTCAACCCACTCGGCCAGCTCGTCGGTGTAGCTCTTTGGCATCGTCTCTCGCCTGTCCCCTCAGTTCAGT
AATTTCCTGCATTTGCCTGTTTCCAGTCGGTAGATATTCCACAAAACAGCAGGGAAGCAGCGCTTTTCCG
CTGCATAACCCTGCTTCGGGGTCATTATAGCGATTTTTTCGGTATATCCATCCTTTTTCGCACGATATAC
AGGATTTTGCCAAAGGGTTCGTGTAGACTTTCCTTGGTGTATCCAACGGCGTCAGCCGGGCAGGATAGGT
GAAGTAGGCCCACCCGCGAGCGGGTGTTCCTTCTTCACTGTCCCTTATTCGCACCTGGCGGTGCTCAACG
GGAATCCTGCTCTGCGAGGCTGGCCGGCTACCGCCGGCGTAACAGATGAGGGCAAGCGGGGAGTGTATAC
TGGCTTACTATGTTGGCACTGATGAGGGTGTCAGTGAAGTGCTTCATGTGGCAGGAGAAAAAAGGCTGCA
CCGGTGCGTCAGCAGAATATGTGATACAGGATATATTCCGCTTCCTCGCTCACTGACTCGCTACGCTCGG
TCGTTCGACTGCGGCGAGCGGAAATGGCTTACGAACGGGGCGGAGATTTCCTGGAAGATGCCAGGAAGAT
ACTTAACAGGGAAGTGAGAGGGCCGCGGCAAAGCCGTTTTTCCATAGGCTCCGCCCCCCTGACAAGCATC
ACGAAATCTGACGCTCAAATCAGTGGTGGCGAAACCCGACAGGACTATAAAGATACCAGGCGTTTCCCCC
TGGCGGCTCCCTCGTGCGCTCTCCTGTTCCTGCCTTTCGGTTTACCGGTGTCATTCCGCTGTTATGGCCG
CGTTTGTCTCATTCCACGCCTGACACTCAGTTCCGGGTAGGCAGTTCGCTCCAAGCTGGACTGTATGCAC
GAACCCCCCGTTCAGTCCGACCGCTGCGCCTTATCCGGTAACTATCGTCTTGAGTCCAACCCGGAAAGAC
ATGCAAAAGCACCACTGGCAGCAGCCACTGGTAATTGATTTAGAGGAGTTAGTCTTGAAGTCATGCGCCG
GTTAAGGCTAAACTGAAAGGACAAGTTTTGGTGACTGCGCTCCTCCAAGCCAGTTACCTCGGTTCAAAGA
GTTGGTAGCTCAGAGAACCTTCGAAAAACCGCCCTGCAAGGCGGTTTTTTCGTTTTCAGAGCAAGAGATT
ACGCGCAGACCAAAACGATCTCAAGAAGATCATCTTATTAATCAGATAAAATATTTCTAGGCACCAATAA
CTGCCTTAAAAAAATTACCAATGCTTAATCAGTGAGGCACCTATCTCAGCGATCTGTCTATTTCGTTCAT
CCATAGTTGCCTGACTCCCCGTCGTGTAGATAACTACGATACGGGAGGGCTTACCATCTGGCCCCAGTGC
TGCAATGATACCGCGAGACCCACGCTCACCGGCTCCAGATTTATCAGCAATAAACCAGCCAGCCGGAAGG
GCCGAGCGCAGAAGTGGTCCTGCAACTTTATCCGCCTCCATCCAGTCTATTAATTGTTGCCGGGAAGCTA
GAGTAAGTAGTTCGCCAGTTAATAGTTTGCGCAACGTTGTTGCCATTGCTGCAGGCATCGTGGTGTCACG
CTCGTCGTTTGGTATGGCTTCATTCAGCTCCGGTTCCCAACGATCAAGGCGAGTTACATGATCCCCCATG
TTGTGCAAAAAAGCGGTTAGCTCCTTCGGTCCTCCGATCGTTGTCAGAAGTAAGTTGGCCGCAGTGTTAT
CACTCATGGTTATGGCAGCACTGCATAATTCTCTTACTGTCATGCCATCCGTAAGATGCTTTTCTGTGAC
TGGTGAGTACTCAACCAAGTCATTCTGAGAATAGTGTATGCGGCGACCGAGTTGCTCTTGCCCGGCGTCA
ACACGGGATAATACCGCGCCACATAGCAGAACTTTAAAAGTGCTCATCATTGGAAAACGTTCTTCGGGGC
GAAAACTCTCAAGGATCTTACCGCTGTTGAGATCCAGTTCGATGTAACCCACTCGTGCACCCAACTGATC
TTCAGCATCTTTTACTTTCACCAGCGTTTCTGGGTGAGCAAAAACAGGAAGGCAAAATGCCGCAAAAAAG
GGAATAAGGGCGACACGGAAATGTTGAATACTCATACTCTTCCTTTTTCAATATTATTGAAGCATTTATC
AGGGTTATTGTCTCATGAGCGGATACATATTTGAATGTATTTAGAAAAATAAACAAATAGGGGTTCCGCG
CACATTTCCCCGAAAAGTGCCACCTGCAGTTCACTTACACCGCTTCTCAACCCGGTACGCACCAGAAAAT
CATTGATATGGCCTCGATTTATTATGACAACTTGACGGCTACATCATTCACTTTTTCTTCACAACCGGCA
CGGAACTCGCTCGGGCTGGCCCCGGTGCATTTTTTAAATACCCGCGAGAAGTAGAGTTGATCGTCAAAAC
CAACATTGCGACCGACGGTGGCGATAGGCATCCGGGTGGTGCTCAAAAGCAGCTTCGCCTGGCTGATACG
TTGGTCCTCGCGCCAGCTTAAGACGCTAATCCCTAACTGCTGGCGGAAAAGATGTGACAGACGCGACGGC
GACAAGCAAACATGCTGTGCGACGCTGGCGATATCAAAATTGCTGTCTGCCAGGTGATCGCTGATGTACT
GACAAGCCTCGCGTACCCGATTATCCATCGGTGGATGGAGCGACTCGTTAATCGCTTCCATGCGCCGCAG
TAACAATTGCTCAAGCAGATTTATCGCCAGCAGCTCCGAATAGCGCCCTTCCCCTTGCCCGGCGTTAATG
ATTTGCCCAAACAGGTCGCTGAAATGCGGCTGGTGCGCTTCATCCGGGCGAAAGAACCCCGTATTGGCAA
ATATTGACGGCCAGTTAAGCCATTCATGCCAGTAGGCGCGCGGACGAAAGTAAACCCACTGGTGATACCA
TTCGCGAGCCTCCGGATGACGACCGTAGTGATGAATCTCTCCTGGCGGGAACAGCAAAATATCACCCGGT
CGGCAAACAAATTCTCGTCCCTGATTTTTCACCACCCCCTGACCGCGAATGGTGAGATTGAGAATATAAC
CTTTCATTCCCAGCGGTCGGTCGATAAAAAAATCGAGATAACCGTTGGCCTCAATCGGCGTTAAACCCGC
CACCAGATGGGCATTAAACGAGTATCCCGGCAGCAGGGGATCATTTTGCGCTTCAGCCATACTTTTCATA
CTCCCGCCATTCAGAGAAGAAACCAATTGTCCATATTGCATCAGACATTGCCGTCACTGCGTCTTTTACT
GGCTCTTCTCGCTAACCAAACCGGTAACCCCGCTTATTAAAAGCATTCTGTAACAAAGCGGGACCAAAGC
CATGACAAAAACGCGTAACAAAAGTGTCTATAATCACGGCAGAAAAGTCCACATTGATTATTTGCACGGC
GTCACACTTTGCTATGCCATAGCATTTTTATCCATAAGATTAGCGGATCCTACCTGACGCTTTTTATCGC
AACTCTCTACTGTTTCTCCATACCCGATCCAATCCGGAATTAAGGAGAATATTTATGTCCAATTTACTGA
CCGTACACCAAAATTTGCCTGCATTACCGGTCGATGCAACGAGTGATGAGGTTCGCAAGAACCTGATGGA
CATGTTCAGGGATCGCCAGGCGTTTTCTGAGCATACCTGGAAAATGCTTCTGTCCGTTTGCCGGTCGTGG
GCGGCATGGTGCAAGTTGAATAACCGGAAATGGTTTCCCGCAGAACCTGAAGATGTTCGCGATTATCTTC
TATATCTTCAGGCGCGCGGTCTGGCAGTAAAAACTATCCAGCAACATTTGGGCCAGCTAAACATGCTTCA
TCGTCGGTCCGGGCTGCCACGACCAAGTGACAGCAATGCTGTTTCACTGGTTATGCGGCGGATCCGAAAA
GAAAACGTTGATGCCGGTGAACGTGCAAAACAGGCTCTAGCGTTCGAACGCACTGATTTCGACCAGGTTC
GTTCACTCATGGAAAATAGCGATCGCTGCCAGGATATACGTAATCTGGCATTTCTGGGGATTGCTTATAA
CACCCTGTTACGTATAGCCGAAATTGCCAGGATCAGGGTTAAAGATATCTCACGTACTGACGGTGGGAGA
ATGTTAATCCATATTGGCAGAACGAAAACGCTGGTTAGCACCGCAGGTGTAGAGAAGGCACTTAGCCTGG
GGGTAACTAAACTGGTCGAGCGATGGATTTCCGTCTCTGGTGTAGCTGATGATCCGAATAACTACCTGTT
TTGCCGGGTCAGAAAAAATGGTGTTGCCGCGCCATCTGCCACCAGCCAGCTATCAACTCGCGCCCTGGAA
GGGATTTTTGAAGCAACTCATCGATTGATTTACGGCGCTAAGGATGACTCTGGTCAGAGATACCTGGCCT
GGTCTGGACACAGTGCCCGTGTCGGAGCCGCGCGAGATATGGCCCGCGCTGGAGTTTCAATACCGGAGAT
CATGCAAGCTGGTGGCTGGACCAATGTAAATATTGTCATGAACTATATCCGTAACCTGGATAGTGAAACA
GGGGCAATGGTGCGCCTGCTGGAAGATGGCGATTAG
